Addgene plasmid #158027: pDEST-hSTARR-luc-Pmyc-ccw
Purpose: (Empty Backbone) This is a dual function destination vector for eSTARR-seq and luciferase assay to quantify enhancer activity. It contains a MYC promoter, a luciferase CDS, followed by a Gateway cassette (R2-R1).
Depositing lab: Haiyuan Yu. Depositing organization: Cornell University. Publication: Transcription imparts architecture, function and logic to enhancer units. Tippens ND, Liang J, Leung AK, Wierbowski SD, Ozer A, Booth JG, Lis JT, Yu H. Nat Genet. 2020 Oct;52(10):1067-1075. doi: 10.1038/s41588-020-0686-2. Epub 2020 Sep 21. PubMed 32958950.
Backbone
  Vector backbone: pSTARR-seq_human
  Backbone size (bp): 5110
  Modifications to backbone: Substituted SCP1 promoter, sgGFP, and LIC site with MYC promoter, luc2 CDS, and a Gateway cassette (R2-R1) respectively
  Vector type: Mammalian Expression, Luciferase
  Promoter: MYC
Growth in bacteria
  Bacterial resistance: Chloramphenicol and Ampicillin, 25 & 100 μg/mL
  Growth temperature: 37°C
  Growth strain: ccdB Survival
  Copy number: High Copy
Gene/Insert
  Cloning method: Gateway Cloning
  Sequencing primers: 5′ AGATCCGCGAGATTCTCATTAAG; 3′ GTGGTTTGTCCAAACTCATCAA
Terms and licenses: Academic/Nonprofit Terms; Industry Terms: Not Available to Industry
How to cite: pDEST-hSTARR-luc-Pmyc-ccw was a gift from Haiyuan Yu (Addgene plasmid # 158027 ; http://n2t.net/addgene:158027 ; RRID:Addgene_158027)
