[The description below was written by a language model from this plasmid's Addgene catalogue record and pLannotate feature annotations shown in this document.]
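Description:
pDEST-hSTARR-luc-Pmyc-ccw is an empty Gateway destination vector derived from pSTARR-seq_human and intended for transient use in mammalian cells, where it serves two purposes: measuring enhancer activity by eSTARR-seq and by conventional luciferase assay. According to the record, the SCP1 promoter, sgGFP and ligation-independent cloning site of the parent were replaced by a MYC promoter, the synthetic firefly luc2 coding sequence and a Gateway cassette in the R2-R1 orientation. The "ccw" in the name presumably refers to this cassette orientation, although the record does not define the term. The plasmid is maintained in E. coli through a high-copy ColE1/pUC-type origin with ampicillin resistance (β-lactamase). The Gateway cassette adds chloramphenicol resistance and the gyrase toxin ccdB, so the unrecombined vector must be kept in a ccdB-tolerant strain.

The annotated transcription unit runs on the reverse strand: a chimeric intron, then luc2, then attR2, the CmR/ccdB cassette and attR1, ending at an SV40 polyadenylation signal. The MYC promoter itself was not annotated by the automated tool, but probably occupies the unannotated gap upstream of the intron. A synthetic poly(A) signal and an RNA polymerase II pause site further upstream help block read-through transcription from the backbone. An LR reaction swaps the CmR/ccdB cassette for a candidate enhancer fragment, placing it in the 3′ untranslated region of the luciferase transcript. An active element then drives its own transcription, which can be counted by sequencing the reporter RNA, while luciferase output gives an independent readout from the same clone. The short tetracycline-resistance and SV40 large T antigen matches are backbone remnants, not functional genes.
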