Features (pLannotate 1.2.2; 17 found; start..end, strand, type, name):
    120..150     +  promoter       lac UV5 promoter: E. coli lac promoter with an "up" mutation
    174..203     +  promoter       cat promoter (fragment): promoter of the E. coli cat gene encoding chloramphenicol acetyltransferase
    204..884     +  CDS            CmR: chloramphenicol acetyltransferase confers resistance to chloramphenicol
   1041..1199    +  CDS            ccdA (fragment): CCDA_ECO57 - Also known as H, letA. Experimental evidence at protein level: Swiss-Prot protein existence level 1. Antitoxin component of a type II toxin-antitoxin (TA) system which inhibits the post-segregational killing (PSK) of plasmid-free cells, also referred to as a plasmid addiction system. Binds to and blocks the activity of CcdB; will also remove bound CcdB protein from the CcdB-GyrA complex by forming a CcdA-CcdB complex, a process termed rejuvenation. Functions as a transcriptional corepressor for the ccdAB operon, repression also requires CcdB (By similarity). From Escherichia coli
   1204..1509    +  CDS            ccdB: CcdB, a bacterial toxin that poisons DNA gyrase; ccdB; Plasmids containing the ccdB gene cannot be propagated in standard E. coli strains.
   1550..1674    -  protein_bind   attR2: mutant version of attR; recombination site for the Gateway® LR reaction LR Clonase™
   1707..3359    -  CDS            luciferase: firefly luciferase synthetic luc2 version of the luciferase gene
   3405..3634    -  intron         chimeric intron: chimera between introns from adenovirus and immunoglobulin heavy chain genes
   3925..4016    -  misc_feature   pause site: RNA polymerase II transcriptional pause signal from the human α2 globin gene
   4030..4078    -  polyA_signal   poly(A) signal: synthetic polyadenylation signal
   4141..4182    +  promoter       AmpR promoter (fragment): bla
   4183..5043    +  CDS            AmpR: β-lactamase confers resistance to ampicillin, carbenicillin, and related antibiotics
   5243..5831    +  rep_origin     ori: high-copy-number ColE1/pMB1/pBR322/pUC origin of replication
   6011..6140    -  CDS            TcR (fragment): tetracycline efflux protein; tet; confers resistance to tetracycline
   6156..6224    +  CDS            large T antigen (fragment): large T antigen from SV40 (simian virus 40)
   6247..6368    +  polyA_signal   SV40 poly(A) signal: SV40 polyadenylation signal
   6427..95      +  protein_bind   attR1 (across the origin): mutant version of attR; recombination site for the Gateway® LR reaction LR Clonase™
>Addgene plasmid #158027 | pDEST-hSTARR-luc-Pmyc-ccw | addgene full sequence | sequence record 346546 | Addgene NGS Result
ACGTAAAATGATATAAATATCAATATATTAAATTAGATTTTGCATAAAAAACAGACTACATAATACTGTA
AAACACAACATATCCAGTCACTATGGCGGCCGCATTAGGCACCCCAGGCTTTACACTTTATGCTTCCGGC
TCGTATAATGTGTGGATTTTGAGTTAGGATCCGTCGAGATTTTCAGGAGCTAAGGAAGCTAAAATGGAGA
AAAAAATCACTGGATATACCACCGTTGATATATCCCAATGGCATCGTAAAGAACATTTTGAGGCATTTCA
GTCAGTTGCTCAATGTACCTATAACCAGACCGTTCAGCTGGATATTACGGCCTTTTTAAAGACCGTAAAG
AAAAATAAGCACAAGTTTTATCCGGCCTTTATTCACATTCTTGCCCGCCTGATGAATGCTCATCCGGAAT
TCCGTATGGCAATGAAAGACGGTGAGCTGGTGATATGGGATAGTGTTCACCCTTGTTACACCGTTTTCCA
TGAGCAAACTGAAACGTTTTCATCGCTCTGGAGTGAATACCACGACGATTTCCGGCAGTTTCTACACATA
TATTCGCAAGATGTGGCGTGTTACGGTGAAAACCTGGCCTATTTCCCTAAAGGGTTTATTGAGAATATGT
TTTTCGTCTCAGCCAATCCCTGGGTGAGTTTCACCAGTTTTGATTTAAACGTGGCCAATATGGACAACTT
CTTCGCCCCCGTTTTCACCATGGGCAAATATTATACGCAAGGCGACAAGGTGCTGATGCCGCTGGCGATT
CAGGTTCATCATGCCGTTTGTGATGGCTTCCATGTCGGCAGAATGCTTAATGAATTACAACAGTACTGCG
ATGAGTGGCAGGCGGGGCGTAATCTAGAGGATCCGGCTTACTAAAAGCCAGATAACAGTATGCGTATTTG
CGCGCTGATTTTTGCGGTATAAGAATATATACTGATATGTATACCCGAAGTATGTCAAAAAGAGGTATGC
TATGAAGCAGCGTATTACAGTGACAGTTGACAGCGACAGCTATCAGTTGCTCAAGGCATATATGATGTCA
ATATCTCCGGTCTGGTAAGCACAACCATGCAGAATGAAGCCCGTCGTCTGCGTGCCGAACGCTGGAAAGC
GGAAAATCAGGAAGGGATGGCTGAGGTCGCCCGGTTTATTGAAATGAACGGCTCTTTTGCTGACGAGAAC
AGGGGCTGGTGAAATGCAGTTTAAGGTTTACACCTATAAAAGAGAGAGCCGTTATCGTCTGTTTGTGGAT
GTACAGAGTGATATTATTGACACGCCCGGGCGACGGATGGTGATCCCCCTGGCCAGTGCACGTCTGCTGT
CAGATAAAGTCCCCCGTGAACTTTACCCGGTGGTGCATATCGGGGATGAAAGCTGGCGCATGATGACCAC
CGATATGGCCAGTGTGCCGGTCTCCGTTATCGGGGAAGAAGTGGCTGATCTCAGCCACCGCGAAAATGAC
ATCAAAAACGCCATTAACCTGATGTTCTGGGGAATATAAATGTCAGGCTCCCTTATACACAGCCAGTCTG
CAGGTCGACCATAGTGACTGGATATGTTGTGTTTTACAGTATTATGTAGTCTGTTTTTTATGCAAAATCT
AATTTAATATATTGATATTTATATCATTTTACGTTTCTCGTTCAGCTTTCTTGTACAAAGTGGTTTGATC
AAGCTATCACCGGTGCATGCTCTAGATTACACGGCGATCTTGCCGCCCTTCTTGGCCTTAATGAGAATCT
CGCGGATCTTGCGGGCGTCCAACTTGCCGGTCAGTCCTTTAGGCACCTCGTCCACGAACACAACACCACC
GCGCAGCTTCTTGGCGGTTGTAACCTGGCTGGCCACATAGTCCACGATCTCCTTCTCGGTCATGGTTTTA
CCGTGTTCCAGCACGACGACTGCGGCGGGCAGCTCGCCGGCATCGTCGTCGGGCAGGCCGGCGACCCCGG
CGTCGAAGATGTTGGGGTGTTGCAGCAGGATGCTCTCCAGTTCGGCTGGGGCTACCTGGTAGCCCTTGTA
TTTGATCAGGCTCTTCAGCCGGTCCACGATGAAGAAGTGCTCGTCCTCGTCCCAGTAGGCGATGTCGCCG
CTGTGCAGCCAGCCGTCCTTGTCGATGAGAGCGTTTGTAGCCTCGGGGTTGTTAACGTAGCCGCTCATGA
TCATGGGGCCACGGACGCACAGCTCGCCGCGCTGGTTCACACCCAGTGTCTTACCGGTGTCCAAGTCCAC
CACCTTAGCCTCGAAGAAGGGCACCACCTTGCCTACTGCGCCAGGCTTGTCGTCCCCTTCGGGGGTGATC
AGAATGGCGCTGGTTGTTTCTGTCAGGCCGTAGCCCTGGCGGATGCCTGGTAGGTGGAAGCGTTTGGCCA
CGGCCTCACCTACCTCCTTGCTGAGCGGCGCCCCGCCGCTGGCGATCTCGTGCAAGTTGCTTAGGTCGTA
CTTGTCGATGAGAGTGCTCTTAGCGAAGAAGCTAAATAGTGTGGGCACCAGCAGGGCAGATTGAATCTTA
TAGTCTTGCAAGCTGCGCAAGAATAGCTCCTCCTCGAAGCGGTACATGAGCACGACCCGAAAGCCGCAGA
TCAAGTAGCCCAGCGTGGTGAACATGCCGAAGCCGTGGTGAAATGGCACCACGCTGAGGATAGCGGTGTC
GGGGATGATCTGGTTGCCGAAGATGGGGTCGCGGGCATGACTGAATCGGACACAAGCGGTGCGGTGCGGT
AGGGCTACGCCCTTGGGCAATCCGGTACTGCCACTACTGTTCATGATCAGGGCGATGGTTTTGTCCCGGT
CGAAGCTCTCGGGCACGAAGTCGTACTCGTTGAAGCCGGGTGGCAAATGGGAAGTCACGAAGGTGTACAT
GCTTTGGAAGCCCTGGTAGTCGGTCTTGCTATCCATGATGATGATCTTTTGTATGATCGGTAGCTTCTTT
TGCACGTTGAGGATCTTTTGCAGCCCTTTCTTGCTCACGAATACGACGGTGGGCTGGCTGATGCCCATGC
TGTTCAGCAGCTCGCGCTCGTTGTAGATGTCGTTAGCTGGGGCCACAGCCACACCGATGAACAGGGCACC
CAACACGGGCATGAAGAACTGCAAGCTATTCTCGCTGCACACCACGATCCGATGGTTTGTATTCAGCCCA
TAGCGCTTCATAGCTTCTGCCAGCCGAACGCTCATCTCGAAGTACTCGGCGTAGGTAATGTCCACCTCGA
TATGTGCGTCGGTAAAGGCGATGGTGCCGGGCACCAGGGCGTAGCGCTTCATGGCTTTGTGCAGCTGCTC
GCCGGCGGTCCCGTCTTCGAGTGGGTAGAATGGCGCTGGGCCCTTCTTAATGTTTTTGGCATCTTCCATG
CTTAAGCCTGCAGGCGACCTGCAGTTGGACCTGGGAGTGGACACCTGTGGAGAGAAAGGCAAAGTGGATG
TCATTGTCACTCAAGTGTATGGCCAGATCTCAAGCCTGCCACACCTCAAGCTTGACAACAAAAAGATTGT
CTTTTCTGACCAGATGGACGCGGCCACCCTCAAAGGCATCACCGCGGGCCAGGTGAATATCAAATCCTCC
TCGTTTTTGGAAACTGACAATCTTAGCGCAGAAGTCATGCCCGCTTTTGAGAGGGAGTACTCACCCCAAC
AGCTGGCCCTCGCAGACAGCGAATTAATCGCCCGCTCGCTCCCTCTGCCTCTCGCTGGAATTACTACAGC
GAGTTAGATAAAGCCCCGAAAACCGGCTTTTATACTCAGCGCGATCCCTCCCTCCGTTCTTTTTCCCGCC
AAGCCTCTGAGAAGCCCTGCCCTTCTCGAGGCAGGAGGGGAGCCAGGGACGGCCGGGGCCCGGCGGTGGC
GGCCGCGAGCAGCACAGCTCGGGGGTCCTCAGCCGTCCAGACCCTAGGGAGCTCAGGTACCGGCCAGTTA
GGCCAGAGAAATGTTCTGGCACCTGCACTTGCACTGGGGACAGCCTATTTTGCTAGTTTGTTTTGTTTCG
TTTTGTTTTGATGGAGAGCGTATGTTAGTACTATCGATTCACACAAAAAACCAACACACAGATGTAATGA
AAATAAAGATATTTTATTGCGGCCTGTCCAATACCTCCCGTACCTTAATATTACTTACTTATCCTTGAGA
GACGTACTAGTAACCCTGATAAATGCTTCAATAATATTGAAAAAGGACGAGTATGAGCATCCAACATTTT
CGTGTCGCACTCATTCCCTTCTTTGCGGCATTTTGCTTGCCTGTTTTTGCACACCCCGAAACGCTGGTGA
AAGTAAAAGATGCTGAAGATCAACTGGGTGCAAGAGTGGGCTATATCGAACTGGATCTCAATAGCGGCAA
GATCCTTGAGTCTTTCCGCCCCGAAGAACGATTCCCGATGATGAGCACTTTCAAAGTACTGCTATGTGGC
GCGGTGTTGTCCCGTATAGACGCCGGGCAAGAGCAGCTTGGTCGCCGTATACACTACTCACAAAACGACT
TGGTTGAGTACTCGCCGGTCACGGAAAAGCATCTTACGGATGGCATGACGGTAAGAGAATTGTGTAGTGC
TGCCATTACCATGAGCGACAACACCGCGGCCAACTTACTTCTGACAACGATCGGAGGCCCTAAGGAGCTG
ACTGCATTTCTTCATAATATGGGTGATCATGTGACCCGGCTTGACCGCTGGGAACCAGAGTTGAACGAAG
CCATACCGAACGACGAGCGTGATACCACGATGCCAGTAGCAATGGCCACAACTCTTCGGAAACTACTCAC
TGGCGAACTTCTTACTCTAGCATCACGACAGCAGCTCATAGACTGGATGGAGGCGGACAAAGTAGCAGGA
CCACTTCTTCGCTCGGCCCTCCCTGCTGGCTGGTTCATTGCTGACAAATCGGGGGCCGGTGAACGCGGCT
CTCGCGGCATCATTGCTGCGCTGGGGCCTGATGGTAAGCCCTCACGAATCGTAGTGATCTACACGACGGG
GAGTCAGGCCACTATGGACGAACGAAATAGGCAGATCGCTGAGATCGGTGCCTCACTGATCAAGCACTGG
TAACCACTGCAGTGGTTTAGCATTTGCGGCCGCTGTCAGACCAAGTTTACTCATATATACTTTAGATTGA
TTTAAAACTTCATTTTTAATTTAAAAGGATCTAGGTGAAGATCCTTTTTGATAATCTCATGACCAAAATC
CCTTAACGTGAGTTTTCGTTCCACTGAGCGTCAGACCCCGTAGAAAAGATCAAAGGATCTTCTTGAGATC
CTTTTTTTCTGCGCGTAATCTGCTGCTTGCAAACAAAAAAACCACCGCTACCAGCGGTGGTTTGTTTGCC
GGATCAAGAGCTACCAACTCTTTTTCCGAAGGTAACTGGCTTCAGCAGAGCGCAGATACCAAATACTGTT
CTTCTAGTGTAGCCGTAGTTAGGCCACCACTTCAAGAACTCTGTAGCACCGCCTACATACCTCGCTCTGC
TAATCCTGTTACCAGTGGCTGCTGCCAGTGGCGATAAGTCGTGTCTTACCGGGTTGGACTCAAGACGATA
GTTACCGGATAAGGCGCAGCGGTCGGGCTGAACGGGGGGTTCGTGCACACAGCCCAGCTTGGAGCGAACG
ACCTACACCGAACTGAGATACCTACAGCGTGAGCTATGAGAAAGCGCCACGCTTCCCGAAGGGAGAAAGG
CGGACAGGTATCCGGTAAGCGGCAGGGTCGGAACAGGAGAGCGCACGAGGGAGCTTCCAGGGGGAAACGC
CTGGTATCTTTATAGTCCTGTCGGGTTTCGCCACCTCTGACTTGAGCGTCGATTTTTGTGATGCTCGTCA
GGGGGGCGGAGCCTATGGAAAAACGCCAGCAACGCGGCCTTTTTACGGTTCCTGGCCTTTTGCTGGCCTT
TTGCTCACATGTTCTTTCCTGCGTTATCCCCTGATTCTGTGGATAACCGTATTACCGCCTTTGAGTGAGC
TGATACCGCTCGCCGCAGCCGAACGACCGAGCGCAGCGAGTCAGTGAGCGAGGAAGCGGAAGAGCGCTGC
CGGCACCTGTCCTACGAGTTGCATGATAAAGAAGACAGTCATAAGTGCGGCGACGATAGTCATGCCCCGC
GCCCACCGGAAGGAGCTGACTGGGTTGAAGGCTCTCAAGGGCATCGGTCGGATCCTTATCGATTTTACCA
CATTTGTAGAGGTTTTACTTGCTTTAAAAAACCTCCCACACCTCCCCCTGAACCTGAAACATAAAATGAA
TGCAATTGTTGTTGTTAACTTGTTTATTGCAGCTTATAATGGTTACAAATAAAGCAATAGCATCACAAAT
TTCACAAATAAAGCATTTTTTTCACTGCATTCTAGTTGTGGTTTGTCCAAACTCATCAATGTATCTTATC
ATGTCTGCTCGAAGCGGCCGGCCGAATTCGTCGAGGATCTAGCCATTCTAGATCGAACAAGTTTGTACAA
AAAAGCTGAACGAGAA
